>Addgene plasmid #126010 | pFH36 | addgene full sequence | sequence record 252793 | Addgene NGS Result
GTGCCGAGGCACGAACCCAGTGGACATAAGCCTGTTCGGTTCGTAAGCTGTAATGCAAGTAGCGTATGCG
CTCACGCAACTGGTCCAGAACCTTGACCGAACGCAGCGGTGGTAACGGCGCAGTGGCGGTTTTCATGGCT
TGTTATGACTGTTTTTTTGGGGTACAGTCTATGCCTCGGGCATCCAAGCAGCAAGCGCGTTACGCCGTGG
GTCGATGTTTGATGTTATGGAGCAGCAACGATGTTACGCAGCAGGGCAGTCGCCCTAAAACAAAGTTAAA
CATCATGGGGGAAGCGGTGATCGCCGAAGTATCGACTCAACTATCAGAGGTAGTTGGCGTCATCGAGCGC
CATCTCGAACCGACGTTGCTGGCCGTACATTTGTACGGCTCCGCAGTGGATGGCGGCCTGAAGCCACACA
GCGATATTGATTTGCTGGTTACGGTGACCGTAAGGCTTGATGAAACAACGCGGCGAGCTTTGATCAACGA
CCTTTTGGAAACTTCGGCTTCCCCTGGAGAGAGCGAGATTCTCCGCGCTGTAGAAGTCACCATTGTTGTG
CACGACGACATCATTCCGTGGCGTTATCCAGCTAAGCGCGAACTGCAATTTGGAGAATGGCAGCGCAATG
ACATTCTTGCAGGTATCTTCGAGCCAGCCACGATCGACATTGATCTGGCTATCTTGCTGACAAAAGCAAG
AGAACATAGCGTTGCCTTGGTAGGTCCAGCGGCGGAGGAACTCTTTGATCCGGTTCCTGAACAGGATCTA
TTTGAGGCGCTAAATGAAACCTTAACGCTATGGAACTCGCCGCCCGACTGGGCTGGCGATGAGCGAAATG
TAGTGCTTACGTTGTCCCGCATTTGGTACAGCGCAGTAACCGGCAAAATCGCGCCGAAGGATGTCGCTGC
CGACTGGGCAATGGAGCGCCTGCCGGCCCAGTATCAGCCCGTCATACTTGAAGCTAGACAGGCTTATCTT
GGACAAGAAGAAGATCGCTTGGCCTCGCGCGCAGATCAGTTGGAAGAATTTGTCCATTACGTGAAAGGCG
AGATCACCAAGGTAGTCGGCAAATAATGTCTAGCTAGAAATTCGTTCAAGCCGACGCCGCTTCGCGGCGC
GGCTTAACTCAAGCGTTAGATGCACTAAGCACATAATTGCTCACAGCCAAACTATCAGGTCAAGTCTGCT
TTTATTATTTTTAAGCGTGCATAATAAGCCCTACACAAATTGGGAGATATATCATGCTGTCAGACCAAGT
TTACTCATATATACTTTAGATTGATTTAAAACTTCATTTTTAATTTAAAAGGATCTAGGTGAAGATCCTT
TTTGATAATCTCATGACCAAAATCCCTTAACGTGAGTTTTCGTTCCACTGAGCGTCAGACCCCGTAGAAA
AGATCAAAGGATCTTCTTGAGATCCTTTTTTTCTGCGCGTAATCTGCTGCTTGCAAACAAAAAAACCACC
GCTACCAGCGGTGGTTTGTTTGCCGGATCAAGAGCTACCAACTCTTTTTCCGAAGGTAACTGGCTTCAGC
AGAGCGCAGATACCAAATACTGTTCTTCTAGTGTAGCCGTAGTTAGGCCACCACTTCAAGAACTCTGTAG
CACCGCCTACATACCTCGCTCTGCTAATCCTGTTACCAGTGGCTGCTGCCAGTGGCGATAAGTCGTGTCT
TACCGGGTTGGACTCAAGACGATAGTTACCGGATAAGGCGCAGCGGTCGGGCTGAACGGGGGGTTCGTGC
ACACAGCCCAGCTTGGAGCGAACGACCTACACCGAACTGAGATACCTACAGCGTGAGCTATGAGAAAGCG
CCACGCTTCCCGAAGGGAGAAAGGCGGACAGGTATCCGGTAAGCGGCAGGGTCGGAACAGGAGAGCGCAC
GAGGGAGCTTCCAGGGGGAAACGCCTGGTATCTTTATAGTCCTGTCGGGTTTCGCCACCTCTGACTTGAG
CGTCGATTTTTGTGATGCTCGTCAGGGGGGCGGAGCCTATGGAAAAACGCCAGCAACGCGGCCTTTTTAC
GGTTCCTGCACTCTGTGGTCTCAGGAGGGATCATGAACCAACGGCCTGGCTGTATTTGGTGGTTGTGTAG
GGAGATGGGGAGAAGAAAAGCCCGATTCTCTTCGCTGTGATGGGCTGGATGCATGCGGGGGAGCGGGAGG
CCCAAGTACGTGCACGGTGAGCGGCCCACAGGGCGAGTGTGAGCGCGAGAGGCGGGAGGAACAGTTTAGT
ACCACATTGCCCAGCTAACTCGAACGCGACCAACTTATAAACCCGCGCGCTGTCGCTTGTGTTCGAGACC
ACGAA
Features (pLannotate 1.2.2; 4 found; start..end, strand, type, name):
     23..46      +  promoter       Pc promoter (fragment): intI1 (promoter lies within the coding sequence); class 1 integron promoter
    222..278     +  CDS            GmR (fragment): gentamycin acetyltransferase; aacC1; confers resistance to gentamycin
    289..1076    +  CDS            SmR (fragment): aminoglycoside adenylyltransferase (Murphy, 1985); aadA; confers resistance to spectinomycin and streptomycin
   1417..2005    +  rep_origin     ori: high-copy-number ColE1/pMB1/pBR322/pUC origin of replication
