[The description below was written by a language model from this plasmid's Addgene catalogue record and pLannotate feature annotations shown in this document.]
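Description:
pFH36 is a small (about 2.3 kb) Level 0 part plasmid from a modular (MoClo/Golden Gate-style) cloning toolkit for plant genome editing. It is built on the pAGM9121 backbone and catalogued as a plant expression, CRISPR and synthetic biology vector. In practice it is a bacterial storage and donor plasmid rather than something delivered to plants directly. It replicates in E. coli at high copy from a ColE1/pUC-type origin and is selected with spectinomycin through an aadA (SmR) aminoglycoside adenylyltransferase gene. The automated annotation also picks up short fragments of a class 1 integron Pc promoter and of a gentamicin acetyltransferase gene just upstream of aadA. These are most likely remnants of the integron-derived resistance cassette, with the Pc fragment plausibly contributing to marker expression, and they do not indicate functional gentamicin resistance.

The payload is the rice OsU6-2 promoter, recorded as a synthetic insert. U6 promoters are RNA polymerase III promoters, widely used in CRISPR systems to drive short, uncapped, non-polyadenylated transcripts such as single guide RNAs, and a rice-derived U6 element is typically chosen for guide expression in rice and other monocots. The feature table annotates only the backbone elements. The promoter itself was not recognised by the annotation tool and presumably lies in the unannotated part of the sequence, and the flanking Type IIS restriction sites and fusion overhangs are also not stated. As a Level 0 module, the plasmid is intended to supply the promoter for assembly with guide RNA parts into higher-level transcription units, which are then combined into multigene constructs for plant genome editing.
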