Addgene plasmid #126010: pFH36
Purpose: Level0 Rice OsU6-2 Pol III promoter
Depositing lab: Vladimir Nekrasov. Depositing organization: Rothamsted Research. Publication: A modular cloning toolkit for genome editing in plants. Hahn F, Korolev A, Sanjurjo Loures L, Nekrasov V. BMC Plant Biol. 2020 Apr 23;20(1):179. doi: 10.1186/s12870-020-02388-2. PubMed 32326901.
Backbone
  Vector backbone: pAGM9121
  Vector type: Plant Expression, CRISPR, Synthetic Biology
Growth in bacteria
  Bacterial resistance: Spectinomycin, 50 μg/mL
  Growth temperature: 37°C
  Growth strain: DH5alpha
  Copy number: High Copy
Gene/Insert
  Gene/Insert name: Level0 Rice OsU6-2 Pol III promoter
  Species: Synthetic
Terms and licenses: Academic/Nonprofit Terms; Industry Terms: Not Available to Industry
How to cite: pFH36 was a gift from Vladimir Nekrasov (Addgene plasmid # 126010 ; http://n2t.net/addgene:126010 ; RRID:Addgene_126010)
